Addgene plasmid #183168: pUC19/mChe-PM
Purpose: Construct for transient expression of plasma membrane-targeted mCherry in plants.
Depositing lab: Yao-Guang Liu & Qinlong Zhu. Depositing organization: South China Agricultural University (SCAU). Publication: All-in-one: A Robust Fluorescent Fusion Protein Vector Toolbox for Protein Localization and BiFC Analyses in Plants. Han J, Ma K, Li H, Su J, Zhou L, Tang J, Zhang S, Hou Y, Chen L, Liu YG, Zhu Q. Plant Biotechnol J. 2022 Feb 18. doi: 10.1111/pbi.13790. PubMed 35179286.
Backbone
  Vector backbone: pUC19
  Vector type: Plant Expression
Growth in bacteria
  Bacterial resistance: Ampicillin, 100 μg/mL
  Growth temperature: 37°C
  Growth strain: DH5alpha
  Copy number: High Copy
Gene/Insert
  Gene/Insert name: mCherry-PM (alt name: plasma membrane-targeted mCherry)
  Species: Synthetic
  Tag / fusion protein: OsRac3, O. sativa rac-like GTP-binding protein 3 (C terminal on insert)
  Cloning method: Unknown
Terms and licenses: Academic/Nonprofit Terms; Industry Terms: Not Available to Industry
Depositor comments: Please note: Plasmid contains a G17V mutation in OsRac3 compared to the NCBI reference sequence XP_015625155.1. This mutation is not known to affect plasmid function.
How to cite: pUC19/mChe-PM was a gift from Yao-Guang Liu & Qinlong Zhu (Addgene plasmid # 183168 ; http://n2t.net/addgene:183168 ; RRID:Addgene_183168)
