[The description below was written by a language model from this plasmid's Addgene catalogue record and pLannotate feature annotations shown in this document.]
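Description:
pUC19/mChe-PM is a small, high-copy plant expression plasmid built on the pUC19 backbone and intended for transient expression of a plasma membrane marker in plant cells. It is not a binary vector: the feature table shows no T-DNA borders and no plant selection marker, which fits direct DNA delivery for short-term expression rather than stable transformation. In E. coli it replicates from the ColE1/pUC-type origin and is selected through the β-lactamase (AmpR) gene. Remnants of the pUC lac region are still present around the insert, including the CAP site, lac promoter and operator, a lacZα fragment and part of the multiple cloning site. Short bom, rop and lacI fragments were also detected.

The expression cassette is driven by the constitutive CaMV 35S promoter and closed by the nopaline synthase (NOS) terminator and polyadenylation signal. Between the promoter and the coding sequence lie an attB1 Gateway recombination site and a T7 gene 10 ribosome binding site. These are probably carried over from earlier cloning steps, and the record lists the cloning method as unknown. The open reading frame encodes the monomeric red fluorescent protein mCherry fused at its C terminus to OsRac3, a rice Rac-like small GTP-binding protein that provides the plasma membrane targeting. The automated annotation labels this segment as the Arabidopsis homologue ARAC10/ROP11, reflecting sequence similarity rather than its actual origin. The depositor notes a G17V substitution in OsRac3 relative to the reference sequence that is not known to affect function. The plasmid belongs to a fluorescent fusion vector toolbox for protein localization and BiFC analyses in plants, where it can serve as a red plasma membrane reference marker.
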