Features (pLannotate 1.2.2; 17 found; start..end, strand, type, name):
    535..876     +  promoter       CaMV 35S promoter: strong constitutive promoter from cauliflower mosaic virus
    898..922     +  protein_bind   attB1: mutant version of attB; recombination site for the Gateway® BP reaction BP Clonase™
    934..954     +  RBS            RBS: efficient ribosome binding site from bacteriophage T7 gene 10 (Olins and Rangwala, 1989)
    964..1671    +  CDS            mCherry: mCherry is a basic (constitutively fluorescent) red fluorescent protein published in 2004, derived from Discosoma sp.. It is reported to be a very rapidly-maturing monomer with low acid sensitivity.
   1672..2292    +  CDS            ARAC10: RAC10_ARATH - Also known as ROP11. Experimental evidence at protein level: Swiss-Prot protein existence level 1. Involved in local disassembly of cortical microtubules when associated with ICR5 and KIN13A. From Arabidopsis thaliana (Mouse-ear cress).
   2342..2594    +  terminator     NOS terminator: nopaline synthase terminator and poly(A) signal
   2647..2804    +  CDS            lacZα (fragment): LacZα fragment of β-galactosidase; lacZ fragment
   2810..2909    -  misc_feature   bom (fragment): basis of mobility region from pBR322
   3011..3046    -  CDS            rop (fragment): Rop protein, which maintains plasmids at low copy number; rop
   3141..3245    +  promoter       AmpR promoter: bla
   3246..4106    +  CDS            AmpR: β-lactamase; bla; confers resistance to ampicillin, carbenicillin, and related antibiotics
   4277..4865    +  rep_origin     ori: high-copy-number ColE1/pMB1/pBR322/pUC origin of replication
   5048..5140    +  CDS            lacI (fragment): lac repressor; lacI; The lac repressor binds to the lac operator to inhibit transcription in E. coli. This inhibition can be relieved by adding lactose or isopropyl-β-D-thiogalactopyranoside (IPTG).
   5153..5174    +  protein_bind   CAP binding site: CAP binding activates transcription in the presence of cAMP. E. coli catabolite activator protein
   5189..5219    +  promoter       lac promoter: promoter for the E. coli lac operon
   5227..5243    +  protein_bind   lac operator: The lac repressor binds to the lac operator to inhibit transcription in E. coli. This inhibition can be relieved by adding lactose or isopropyl-β-D-thiogalactopyranoside (IPTG). lac repressor encoded by lacI
   5280..5300    -  misc_feature   MCS (fragment): pUC18/19 multiple cloning site
>Addgene plasmid #183168 | pUC19/mChe-PM | addgene full sequence | sequence record 367124 | Addgene NGS Result
GGCGCGCCATTACTCGCATCCATTCTCAGGCTGTCTCGTCTCGTCTCAGATTAGCCTTTTCAATTTCAGA
AAGAATGCTAACCCACAGATGGTTAGAGAGGCTTACGCAGCAGGTCTCATCAAGACGATCTACCCGAGCA
ATAATCTCCAGGAAATCAAATACCTTCCCAAGAAGGTTAAAGATGCAGTCAAAAGATTCAGGACTAACTG
CATCAAGAACACAGAGAAAGATATATTTCTCAAGATCAGAAGTACTATTCCAGTATGGACGATTCAAGGC
TTGCTTCACAAACCAAGGCAAGTAATAGAGATTGGAGTCTCTAAAAAGGTAGTTCCCACTGAATCAAAGG
CCATGGAGTCAAAGATTCAAATAGAGGACCTAACAGAACTCGCCGTAAAGACTGGCGAACAGTTCATACA
GAGTCTCTTACGACTCAATGACAAGAAGAAAATCTTCGTCAACATGGTGGAGCACGACACACTTGTCTAC
TCCAAAAATATCAAAGATACAGTCTCAGAAGACCAAAGGGCAATTGAGACTTTTCAACAAAGGGTAATAT
CCGGAAACCTCCTCGGATTCCATTGCCCAGCTATCTGTCACTTTATTGTGAAGATAGTGGAAAAGGAAGG
TGGCTCCTACAAATGCCATCATTGCGATAAAGGAAAGGCCATCGTTGAAGATGCCTCTGCCGACAGTGGT
CCCAAAGATGGACCCCCACCCACGAGGAGCATCGTGGAAAAAGAAGACGTTCCAACCACGTCTTCAAAGC
AAGTGGATTGATGTGATATCTCCACTGACGTAAGGGATGACGCACAATCCCACTATCCTTCGCAAGACCC
TTCCTCTATATAAGGAAGTTCATTTCATTTGGAGAGAACACGGGGGACTCTAGATCAACAAGTTTGTACA
AAAAAGCAGGCTCCGCGGCCGCCTTGTTTAACTTTAAGAAGGAGCCCTTCACCATGGTGAGCAAGGGCGA
GGAGGATAACATGGCCATCATCAAGGAGTTCATGCGCTTCAAGGTGCACATGGAGGGCTCCGTGAACGGC
CACGAGTTCGAGATCGAGGGCGAGGGCGAGGGCCGCCCCTACGAGGGCACCCAGACCGCCAAGCTGAAGG
TGACCAAGGGTGGCCCCCTGCCCTTCGCCTGGGACATCCTGTCCCCTCAGTTCATGTACGGCTCCAAGGC
CTACGTGAAGCACCCCGCCGACATCCCCGACTACTTGAAGCTGTCCTTCCCCGAGGGCTTCAAGTGGGAG
CGCGTGATGAACTTCGAGGACGGCGGCGTGGTGACCGTGACCCAGGACTCCTCCCTGCAGGACGGCGAGT
TCATCTACAAGGTGAAGCTGCGCGGCACCAACTTCCCCTCCGACGGCCCCGTAATGCAGAAGAAGACCAT
GGGCTGGGAGGCCTCCTCCGAGCGGATGTACCCCGAGGACGGCGCCCTGAAGGGCGAGATCAAGCAGAGG
CTGAAGCTGAAGGACGGCGGCCACTACGACGCTGAGGTCAAGACCACCTACAAGGCCAAGAAGCCCGTGC
AGCTGCCCGGCGCCTACAACGTCAACATCAAGTTGGACATCACCTCCCACAACGAGGACTACACCATCGT
GGAACAGTACGAACGCGCCGAGGGCCGCCACTCCACCGGCGGCATGGACGAGCTGTACAAGATGGCGTCC
AGCGCCTCCCGGTTCATCAAGTGCGTCACGGTGGGCGACGTAGCCGTGGGCAAGACCTGCATGCTCATCT
GCTACACCAGCAACAAGTTCCCCACTGACTACATACCAACGGTGTTCGACAATTTCAGCGCAAACGTTGT
TGTGGACAGCACCACGGTGAATCTGGGCCTCTGGGATACTGCTGGGCAAGAGGATTACAACCGGCTCAGG
CCTCTGAGCTATCGTGGTGCTGATGTTTTCGTGCTTGCCTTCTCTCTTGTGAGCCGAGCTAGCTATGAAA
ATATTATGAAGAAGTGGATACCGGAGCTACAGCATTATGCACCCGGCGTGCCCATTGTGTTGGTTGGCAC
AAAATTGGATCTCCGTGAAGACAAGCACTACTTGTTGGACCATCCTGGCATGATACCTGTTACCACAGCA
CAGGGTGAAGAACTTCGAAAACAAATAGGTGCTGCTTATTACATTGAGTGCAGCTCAAAGACACAACAGA
ATGTCAAAGGTGTGTTTGATGCTGCTATCAAGGTAGTAATCCAGCCTCCAACTAAGCAGAGGGAAAAGAA
GAAAAAGAAATCACGACAAGGATGCTCTATGATGAACATGTTCCGTGGAAGGAAAATGTCATGCTTCAAA
TCCTAATAACTCGAGAAGCTCGAATTTCCCCGATCGTTCAAACATTTGGCAATAAAGTTTCTTAAGATTG
AATCCTGTTGCCGGTCTTGCGATGATTATCATATAATTTCTGTTGAATTACGTTAAGCATGTAATAATTA
ACATGTAATGCATGACGTTATTTATGAGATGGGTTTTATGATTAGAGTCCCGCAATTATACATTTAATAC
GCGATAGAAAACAAAATATAGCGCGCAAACTAGGATAAATTATCGCGCGCGGTGTCATCTAATGTTACTA
GATCGGGCCAGGATACATAGATTACCACAACTCCGAGCCCTTCCACCGGCGCGCCAATTCACTGGCCGTC
GTTTTACAACGTCGTGACTGGGAAAACCCTGGCGTTACCCAACTTAATCGCCTTGCAGCACATCCCCCTT
TCGCCAGCTGGCGTAATAGCGAAGAGGCCCGCACCGATCGCCCTTCCCAACAGTTGCGCAGCCTGAATGG
CGAATGGCGCCTGATGCGGTATTTTCTCCTTACGCATCTGTGCGGTATTTCACACCGCATATGGTGCACT
CTCAGTACAATCTGCTCTGATGCCGCATAGTTAAGCCAGCCCCGACACCCGCCAACACCCGCTGACGCGC
CCTGACGGGCTTGTCTGCTCCCGGCATCCGCTTACAGACAAGCTGTGACCGTCTCCGGGAGCTGCATGTG
TCAGAGGTTTTCACCGTCATCACCGAAACGCGCGAGACGAAAGGGCCTCGTGATACGCCTATTTTTATAG
GTTAATGTCATGATAATAATGGTTTCTTAGACGTCAGGTGGCACTTTTCGGGGAAATGTGCGCGGAACCC
CTATTTGTTTATTTTTCTAAATACATTCAAATATGTATCCGCTCATGAGACAATAACCCTGATAAATGCT
TCAATAATATTGAAAAAGGAAGAGTATGAGTATTCAACATTTCCGTGTCGCCCTTATTCCCTTTTTTGCG
GCATTTTGCCTTCCTGTTTTTGCTCACCCAGAAACGCTGGTGAAAGTAAAAGATGCTGAAGATCAGTTGG
GTGCACGAGTGGGTTACATCGAACTGGATCTCAACAGCGGTAAGATCCTTGAGAGTTTTCGCCCCGAAGA
ACGTTTTCCAATGATGAGCACTTTTAAAGTTCTGCTATGTGGCGCGGTATTATCCCGTATTGACGCCGGG
CAAGAGCAACTCGGTCGCCGCATACACTATTCTCAGAATGACTTGGTTGAGTACTCACCAGTCACAGAAA
AGCATCTTACGGATGGCATGACAGTAAGAGAATTATGCAGTGCTGCCATAACCATGAGTGATAACACTGC
GGCCAACTTACTTCTGACAACGATCGGAGGACCGAAGGAGCTAACCGCTTTTTTGCACAACATGGGGGAT
CATGTAACTCGCCTTGATCGTTGGGAACCGGAGCTGAATGAAGCCATACCAAACGACGAGCGTGACACCA
CGATGCCTGTAGCAATGGCAACAACGTTGCGCAAACTATTAACTGGCGAACTACTTACTCTAGCTTCCCG
GCAACAATTAATAGACTGGATGGAGGCGGATAAAGTTGCAGGACCACTTCTGCGCTCGGTCCTTCCGGCT
GGCTGGTTTATTGCTGATAAATCTGGAGCCGGTGAGCGTGGGTCTCGCGGTATCATTGCAGCACTGGGGC
CAGATGGTAAGCCCTCCCGTATCGTAGTTATCTACACGACGGGGAGTCAGGCAACTATGGATGAACGAAA
TAGACAGATCGCTGAGATAGGTGCCTCACTGATTAAGCATTGGTAACTGTCAGACCAAGTTTACTCATAT
ATACTTTAGATTGATTTAAAACTTCATTTTTAATTTAAAAGGATCTAGGTGAAGATCCTTTTTGATAATC
TCATGACCAAAATCCCTTAACGTGAGTTTTCGTTCCACTGAGCGTCAGACCCCGTAGAAAAGATCAAAGG
ATCTTCTTGAGATCCTTTTTTTCTGCGCGTAATCTGCTGCTTGCAAACAAAAAAACCACCGCTACCAGCG
GTGGTTTGTTTGCCGGATCAAGAGCTACCAACTCTTTTTCCGAAGGTAACTGGCTTCAGCAGAGCGCAGA
TACCAAATACTGTTCTTCTAGTGTAGCCGTAGTTAGGCCACCACTTCAAGAACTCTGTAGCACCGCCTAC
ATACCTCGCTCTGCTAATCCTGTTACCAGTGGCTGCTGCCAGTGGCGATAAGTCGTGTCTTACCGGGTTG
GACTCAAGACGATAGTTACCGGATAAGGCGCAGCGGTCGGGCTGAACGGGGGGTTCGTGCACACAGCCCA
GCTTGGAGCGAACGACCTACACCGAACTGAGATACCTACAGCGTGAGCTATGAGAAAGCGCCACGCTTCC
CGAAGGGAGAAAGGCGGACAGGTATCCGGTAAGCGGCAGGGTCGGAACAGGAGAGCGCACGAGGGAGCTT
CCAGGGGGAAACGCCTGGTATCTTTATAGTCCTGTCGGGTTTCGCCACCTCTGACTTGAGCGTCGATTTT
TGTGATGCTCGTCAGGGGGGCGGAGCCTATGGAAAAACGCTAGCAACGCGGCCTTTTTACGGTTCCTGGC
CTTTTGCTGGCCTTTTGCTCACATGTTCTTTCCTGCGTTATCCCCTGATTCTGTGGATAACCGTATTACC
GCCTTTGAGTGAGCTGATACCGCTCGCCGCAGCCGAACGACCGAGCGCAGCGAGTCAGTGAGCGAGGAAG
CGGAAGAGCGCCCAATACGCAAACCGCCTCTCCCCGCGCGTTGGCCGATTCATTAATGCAGCTGGCACGA
CAGGTTTCCCGACTGGAAAGCGGGCAGTGAGCGCAACGCAATTAATGTGAGTTAGCTCACTCATTAGGCA
CCCCAGGCTTTACACTTTATGCTTCCGGCTCGTATGTTGTGTGGAATTGTGAGCGGATAACAATTTCACA
CAGGAAACAGCTATGACCATGATTACGCCAAGCTTGCATGCCTGCAGGTCCCC
